>Addgene plasmid #72249 | MSP2133 | depositor full sequence | sequence record 131869 | MSP2133 sequence 7614 bps
ATATGCCAAGTACGCCCCCTATTGACGTCAATGACGGTAAATGGCCCGCCTGGCATTATGCCCAGTACAT
GACCTTATGGGACTTTCCTACTTGGCAGTACATCTACGTATTAGTCATCGCTATTACCATGGTGATGCGG
TTTTGGCAGTACATCAATGGGCGTGGATAGCGGTTTGACTCACGGGGATTTCCAAGTCTCCACCCCATTG
ACGTCAATGGGAGTTTGTTTTGGCACCAAAATCAACGGGACTTTCCAAAATGTCGTAACAACTCCGCCCC
ATTGACGCAAATGGGCGGTAGGCGTGTACGGTGGGAGGTCTATATAAGCAGAGCTGGTTTAGTGAACCGT
CAGATCCGCTAGAGATCCGCGGCCGCTAATACGACTCACTATAGGGAGAGCCGCCACCATGGATAAAAAG
TATTCTATTGGTTTAGACATCGGCACTAATTCCGTTGGATGGGCTGTCATAACCGATGAATACAAAGTAC
CTTCAAAGAAATTTAAGGTGTTGGGGAACACAGACCGTCATTCGATTAAAAAGAATCTTATCGGTGCCCT
CCTATTCGATAGTGGCGAAACGGCAGAGGCGACTCGCCTGAAACGAACCGCTCGGAGAAGGTATACACGT
CGCAAGAACCGAATATGTTACTTACAAGAAATTTTTAGCAATGAGATGGCCAAAGTTGACGATTCTTTCT
TTCACCGTTTGGAAGAGTCCTTCCTTGTCGAAGAGGACAAGAAACATGAACGGCACCCCATCTTTGGAAA
CATAGTAGATGAGGTGGCATATCATGAAAAGTACCCAACGATTTATCACCTCAGAAAAAAGCTAGTTGAC
TCAACTGATAAAGCGGACCTGAGGTTAATCTACTTGGCTCTTGCCCATATGATAAAGTTCCGTGGGCACT
TTCTCATTGAGGGTGATCTAAATCCGGACAACTCGGATGTCGACAAACTGTTCATCCAGTTAGTACAAAC
CTATAATCAGTTGTTTGAAGAGAACCCTATAAATGCAAGTGGCGTGGATGCGAAGGCTATTCTTAGCGCC
CGCCTCTCTAAATCCCGACGGCTAGAAAACCTGATCGCACAATTACCCGGAGAGAAGAAAAATGGGTTGT
TCGGTAACCTTATAGCGCTCTCACTAGGCCTGACACCAAATTTTAAGTCGAACTTCGACTTAGCTGAAGA
TGCCAAATTGCAGCTTAGTAAGGACACGTACGATGACGATCTCGACAATCTACTGGCACAAATTGGAGAT
CAGTATGCGGACTTATTTTTGGCTGCCAAAAACCTTAGCGATGCAATCCTCCTATCTGACATACTGAGAG
TTAATACTGAGATTACCAAGGCGCCGTTATCCGCTTCAATGATCAAAAGGTACGATGAACATCACCAAGA
CTTGACACTTCTCAAGGCCCTAGTCCGTCAGCAACTGCCTGAGAAATATAAGGAAATATTCTTTGATCAG
TCGAAAAACGGGTACGCAGGTTATATTGACGGCGGAGCGAGTCAAGAGGAATTCTACAAGTTTATCAAAC
CCATATTAGAGAAGATGGATGGGACGGAAGAGTTGCTTGTAAAACTCAATCGCGAAGATCTACTGCGAAA
GCAGCGGACTTTCGACAACGGTAGCATTCCACATCAAATCCACTTAGGCGAATTGCATGCTATACTTAGA
AGGCAGGAGGATTTTTATCCGTTCCTCAAAGACAATCGTGAAAAGATTGAGAAAATCCTAACCTTTCGCA
TACCTGCCTATGTGGGACCCCTGGCCCGAGGGAACTCTCGGTTCGCATGGATGACAAGAAAGTCCGAAGA
AACGATTACTCCCTGGAATTTTGAGGAAGTTGTCGATAAAGGTGCGTCAGCTCAATCGTTCATCGAGAGG
ATGACCGCCTTTGACAAGAATTTACCGAACGAAAAAGTATTGCCTAAGCACAGTTTACTTTACGAGTATT
TCACAGTGTACAATGAACTCACGAAAGTTAAGTATGTCACTGAGGGCATGCGTAAACCCGCCTTTCTAAG
CGGAGAACAGAAGAAAGCAATAGTAGATCTGTTATTCAAGACCAACCGCAAAGTGACAGTTAAGCAATTG
AAAGAGGACTACTTTAAGAAAATTGAATGCTTCGATTCTGTCGAGATCTCCGGGGTAGAAGATCGATTTA
ATGCGTCACTTGGTACGTATCATGACCTCCTAAAGATAATTAAAGATAAGGACTTCCTGGATAACGAAGA
GAATGAAGATATCTTAGAAGATATAGTGTTGACTCTTACCCTCTTTGAAGATCGGGAAATGATTGAGGAA
AGACTAAAAACATACGCTCACCTGTTCGACGATAAGGTTATGAAACAGTTAAAGAGGCGTCGCTATACGG
GCTGGGGAGCCTTGTCGCGGAAACTTATCAACGGGATAAGAGACAAGCAAAGTGGTAAAACTATTCTCGA
TTTTCTAAAGAGCGACGGCTTCGCCAATAGGAACTTTATGGCCCTGATCCATGATGACTCTTTAACCTTC
AAAGAGGATATACAAAAGGCACAGGTTTCCGGACAAGGGGACTCATTGCACGAACATATTGCGAATCTTG
CTGGTTCGCCAGCCATCAAAAAGGGCATACTCCAGACAGTCAAAGTAGTGGATGAGCTAGTTAAGGTCAT
GGGACGTCACAAACCGGAAAACATTGTAATCGAGATGGCACGCGAAAATCAAACGACTCAGAAGGGGCAA
AAAAACAGTCGAGAGCGGATGAAGAGAATAGAAGAGGGTATTAAAGAACTGGGCAGCCAGATCTTAAAGG
AGCATCCTGTGGAAAATACCCAATTGCAGAACGAGAAACTTTACCTCTATTACCTACAAAATGGAAGGGA
CATGTATGTTGATCAGGAACTGGACATAAACCGTTTATCTGATTACGACGTCGATCACATTGTACCCCAA
TCCTTTTTGAAGGACGATTCAATCGACAATAAAGTGCTTACACGCTCGGATAAGAACCGAGGGAAAAGTG
ACAATGTTCCAAGCGAGGAAGTCGTAAAGAAAATGAAGAACTATTGGCGGCAGCTCCTAAATGCGAAACT
GATAACGCAAAGAAAGTTCGATAACTTAACTAAAGCTGAGAGGGGTGGCTTGTCTGAACTTGACAAGGCC
GGATTTATTAAACGTCAGCTCGTGGAAACCCGCGCCATCACAAAGCATGTTGCCCAGATACTAGATTCCC
GAATGAATACGAAATACGACGAGAACGATAAGCTGATTCGGGAAGTCAAAGTAATCACTTTAAAGTCAAA
ATTGGTGTCGGACTTCAGAAAGGATTTTCAATTCTATAAAGTTAGGGAGATAAATAACTACCACCATGCG
CACGACGCTTATCTTAATGCCGTCGTAGGGACCGCACTCATTAAGAAATACCCGAAGCTAGAAAGTGAGT
TTGTGTATGGTGATTACAAAGTTTATGACGTCCGTAAGATGATCGCGAAAAGCGAACAGGAGATAGGCAA
GGCTACAGCCAAATACTTCTTTTATTCTAACATTATGAATTTCTTTAAGACGGAAATCACTCTGGCAAAC
GGAGAGATACGCAAACGACCTTTAATTGAAACCAATGGGGAGACAGGTGAAATCGTATGGGATAAGGGCC
GGGACTTCGCGACGGTGAGAAAAGTTTTGTCCATGCCCCAAGTCAACATAGTAAAGAAAACTGAGGTGCA
GACCGGAGGGTTTTCAAAGGAATCGATTCTTCCAAAAAGGAATAGTGATAAGCTCATCGCTCGTAAAAAG
GACTGGGACCCGAAAAAGTACGGTGGCTTCGATAGCCCTACAGTTGCCTATTCTGTCCTAGTAGTGGCAA
AAGTTGAGAAGGGAAAATCCAAGAAACTGAAGTCAGTCAAAGAATTATTGGGGATAACGATTATGGAGCG
CTCGTCTTTTGAAAAGAACCCCATCGACTTCCTTGAGGCGAAAGGTTACAAGGAAGTAAAAAAGGATCTC
ATAATTAAACTACCAAAGTATAGTCTGTTTGAGTTAGAAAATGGCCGAAAACGGATGTTGGCTAGCGCCG
GAGAGCTTCAAAAGGGGAACGAACTCGCACTACCGTCTAAATACGTGAATTTCCTGTATTTAGCGTCCCA
TTACGAGAAGTTGAAAGGTTCACCTGAAGATAACGAACAGAAGCAACTTTTTGTTGAGCAGCACAAACAT
TATCTCGACGAAATCATAGAGCAAATTTCGGAATTCAGTAAGAGAGTCATCCTAGCTGATGCCAATCTGG
ACAAAGTATTAAGCGCATACAACAAGCACAGGGATAAACCCATACGTGAGCAGGCGGAAAATATTATCCA
TTTGTTTACTCTTACCAACCTCGGCGCTCCAGCCGCATTCAAGTATTTTGACACAACGATAGATCGCAAA
CGATACACTTCTACCAAGGAGGTGCTAGACGCGACACTGATTCACCAATCCATCACGGGATTATATGAAA
CTCGGATAGATTTGTCACAGCTTGGGGGTGACGGATCCCCCAAGAAGAAGAGGAAAGTCTCGAGCGACTA
CAAAGACCATGACGGTGATTATAAAGATCATGACATCGATTACAAGGATGACGATGACAAGGCTGCAGGA
TGACCGGTCATCATCACCATCACCATTGAGTTTAAACCCGCTGATCAGCCTCGACTGTGCCTTCTAGTTG
CCAGCCATCTGTTGTTTGCCCCTCCCCCGTGCCTTCCTTGACCCTGGAAGGTGCCACTCCCACTGTCCTT
TCCTAATAAAATGAGGAAATTGCATCGCATTGTCTGAGTAGGTGTCATTCTATTCTGGGGGGTGGGGTGG
GGCAGGACAGCAAGGGGGAGGATTGGGAAGACAATAGCAGGCATGCTGGGGATGCGGTGGGCTCTATGGC
TTCTGAGGCGGAAAGAACCAGCTGGGGCTCGATACCGTCGACCTCTAGCTAGAGCTTGGCGTAATCATGG
TCATAGCTGTTTCCTGTGTGAAATTGTTATCCGCTCACAATTCCACACAACATACGAGCCGGAAGCATAA
AGTGTAAAGCCTAGGGTGCCTAATGAGTGAGCTAACTCACATTAATTGCGTTGCGCTCACTGCCCGCTTT
CCAGTCGGGAAACCTGTCGTGCCAGCTGCATTAATGAATCGGCCAACGCGCGGGGAGAGGCGGTTTGCGT
ATTGGGCGCTCTTCCGCTTCCTCGCTCACTGACTCGCTGCGCTCGGTCGTTCGGCTGCGGCGAGCGGTAT
CAGCTCACTCAAAGGCGGTAATACGGTTATCCACAGAATCAGGGGATAACGCAGGAAAGAACATGTGAGC
AAAAGGCCAGCAAAAGGCCAGGAACCGTAAAAAGGCCGCGTTGCTGGCGTTTTTCCATAGGCTCCGCCCC
CCTGACGAGCATCACAAAAATCGACGCTCAAGTCAGAGGTGGCGAAACCCGACAGGACTATAAAGATACC
AGGCGTTTCCCCCTGGAAGCTCCCTCGTGCGCTCTCCTGTTCCGACCCTGCCGCTTACCGGATACCTGTC
CGCCTTTCTCCCTTCGGGAAGCGTGGCGCTTTCTCAATGCTCACGCTGTAGGTATCTCAGTTCGGTGTAG
GTCGTTCGCTCCAAGCTGGGCTGTGTGCACGAACCCCCCGTTCAGCCCGACCGCTGCGCCTTATCCGGTA
ACTATCGTCTTGAGTCCAACCCGGTAAGACACGACTTATCGCCACTGGCAGCAGCCACTGGTAACAGGAT
TAGCAGAGCGAGGTATGTAGGCGGTGCTACAGAGTTCTTGAAGTGGTGGCCTAACTACGGCTACACTAGA
AGGACAGTATTTGGTATCTGCGCTCTGCTGAAGCCAGTTACCTTCGGAAAAAGAGTTGGTAGCTCTTGAT
CCGGCAAACAAACCACCGCTGGTAGCGGTGGTTTTTTTGTTTGCAAGCAGCAGATTACGCGCAGAAAAAA
AGGATCTCAAGAAGATCCTTTGATCTTTTCTACGGGGTCTGACGCTCAGTGGAACGAAAACTCACGTTAA
GGGATTTTGGTCATGAGATTATCAAAAAGGATCTTCACCTAGATCCTTTTAAATTAAAAATGAAGTTTTA
AATCAATCTAAAGTATATATGAGTAAACTTGGTCTGACAGTTACCAATGCTTAATCAGTGAGGCACCTAT
CTCAGCGATCTGTCTATTTCGTTCATCCATAGTTGCCTGACTCCCCGTCGTGTAGATAACTACGATACGG
GAGGGCTTACCATCTGGCCCCAGTGCTGCAATGATACCGCGAGACCCACGCTCACCGGCTCCAGATTTAT
CAGCAATAAACCAGCCAGCCGGAAGGGCCGAGCGCAGAAGTGGTCCTGCAACTTTATCCGCCTCCATCCA
GTCTATTAATTGTTGCCGGGAAGCTAGAGTAAGTAGTTCGCCAGTTAATAGTTTGCGCAACGTTGTTGCC
ATTGCTACAGGCATCGTGGTGTCACGCTCGTCGTTTGGTATGGCTTCATTCAGCTCCGGTTCCCAACGAT
CAAGGCGAGTTACATGATCCCCCATGTTGTGCAAAAAAGCGGTTAGCTCCTTCGGTCCTCCGATCGTTGT
CAGAAGTAAGTTGGCCGCAGTGTTATCACTCATGGTTATGGCAGCACTGCATAATTCTCTTACTGTCATG
CCATCCGTAAGATGCTTTTCTGTGACTGGTGAGTACTCAACCAAGTCATTCTGAGAATAGTGTATGCGGC
GACCGAGTTGCTCTTGCCCGGCGTCAATACGGGATAATACCGCGCCACATAGCAGAACTTTAAAAGTGCT
CATCATTGGAAAACGTTCTTCGGGGCGAAAACTCTCAAGGATCTTACCGCTGTTGAGATCCAGTTCGATG
TAACCCACTCGTGCACCCAACTGATCTTCAGCATCTTTTACTTTCACCAGCGTTTCTGGGTGAGCAAAAA
CAGGAAGGCAAAATGCCGCAAAAAAGGGAATAAGGGCGACACGGAAATGTTGAATACTCATACTCTTCCT
TTTTCAATATTATTGAAGCATTTATCAGGGTTATTGTCTCATGAGCGGATACATATTTGAATGTATTTAG
AAAAATAAACAAATAGGGGTTCCGCGCACATTTCCCCGAAAAGTGCCACCTGACGTCGACGGATCGGGAG
ATCGATCTCCCGATCCCCTAGGGTCGACTCTCAGTACAATCTGCTCTGATGCCGCATAGTTAAGCCAGTA
TCTGCTCCCTGCTTGTGTGTTGGAGGTCGCTGAGTAGTGCGCGAGCAAAATTTAAGCTACAACAAGGCAA
GGCTTGACCGACAATTGCATGAAGAATCTGCTTAGGGTTAGGCGTTTTGCGCTGCTTCGCGATGTACGGG
CCAGATATACGCGTTGACATTGATTATTGACTAGTTATTAATAGTAATCAATTACGGGGTCATTAGTTCA
TAGCCCATATATGGAGTTCCGCGTTACATAACTTACGGTAAATGGCCCGCCTGGCTGACCGCCCAACGAC
CCCCGCCCATTGACGTCAATAATGACGTATGTTCCCATAGTAACGCCAATAGGGACTTTCCATTGACGTC
AATGGGTGGACTATTTACGGTAAACTGCCCACTTGGCAGTACATCAAGTGTATC
Features (pLannotate 1.2.2; 16 found; start..end, strand, type, name):
    132..335     +  promoter       CMV promoter: human cytomegalovirus (CMV) immediate early promoter
    377..395     +  promoter       T7 promoter: promoter for bacteriophage T7 RNA polymerase
    409..4512    +  CDS            SpCas9-HF4: Cas9 endonuclease from the Streptococcus pyogenes Type II CRISPR/Cas system, mutated to improve targeting specificity (Kleinstiver et al., 2016) carries the mutations Y450A, N497A, R661A, Q695A, and Q926A
   4546..4611    +  CDS            3xFLAG: three tandem FLAG® epitope tags, followed by an enterokinase cleavage site
   4675..4899    +  polyA_signal   bGH poly(A) signal: bovine growth hormone polyadenylation signal
   4903..4924    +  promoter       SV40 promoter (fragment): SV40 enhancer and early promoter
   4929..4945    +  misc_feature   MCS (fragment): pBluescript multiple cloning site
   4994..5010    -  protein_bind   lac operator: The lac repressor binds to the lac operator to inhibit transcription in E. coli. This inhibition can be relieved by adding lactose or isopropyl-β-D-thiogalactopyranoside (IPTG). lac repressor encoded by lacI
   5018..5048    -  promoter       lac promoter: promoter for the E. coli lac operon
   5063..5084    -  protein_bind   CAP binding site: CAP binding activates transcription in the presence of cAMP. E. coli catabolite activator protein
   5097..5189    -  CDS            lacI (fragment): lac repressor; lacI; The lac repressor binds to the lac operator to inhibit transcription in E. coli. This inhibition can be relieved by adding lactose or isopropyl-β-D-thiogalactopyranoside (IPTG).
   5372..5960    -  rep_origin     ori: high-copy-number ColE1/pMB1/pBR322/pUC origin of replication
   6131..6991    -  CDS            AmpR: β-lactamase; bla; confers resistance to ampicillin, carbenicillin, and related antibiotics
   6992..7096    -  promoter       AmpR promoter: bla
   7167..7211    -  misc_feature   bom (fragment): basis of mobility region from pBR322
   7366..131     +  enhancer       CMV enhancer (across the origin): human cytomegalovirus immediate early enhancer
