[The description below was written by a language model from this plasmid's Addgene catalogue record, the feature table of its GenBank file and pLannotate feature annotations shown in this document.]
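Description:
MSP2133 is a 7,614 bp mammalian expression plasmid built on the JDS246 backbone that produces SpCas9-HF4, a high-fidelity variant of Streptococcus pyogenes Cas9. It is maintained in E. coli through a high-copy ColE1/pUC-type origin and selected with ampicillin via the AmpR β-lactamase gene and its native promoter. The feature table also picks up small backbone remnants (lac promoter/operator and CAP site, and fragments of lacI, bom, an MCS and the SV40 promoter). These appear to be cloning-vector leftovers rather than functional parts of the payload. No mammalian selection marker is annotated.

The expression cassette consists of the human CMV immediate-early enhancer and promoter, followed by a T7 promoter, the mammalian codon-optimised Cas9 open reading frame, and a bovine growth hormone polyadenylation signal. The T7 promoter would in principle permit in vitro transcription of the Cas9 message. The Cas9 coding sequence carries five alanine substitutions: Y450A, N497A, R661A, Q695A and Q926A. The record describes these mutations as improving targeting specificity. The protein is fused at its C terminus to a nuclear localisation signal, which directs it to the nucleus, and a 3xFLAG epitope for detection or immunoprecipitation. The NLS is listed in the catalogue fields but not separately annotated in the feature table.

The plasmid encodes only the nuclease. No guide RNA cassette is annotated, so a guide must be supplied from a separate construct. It is intended for genome editing in human cells where reduced off-target cleavage is wanted. The accompanying GenBank record covers only a 971 bp portion of the sequence and carries no feature annotations.
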