Addgene plasmid #72249: MSP2133
Purpose: Human expression plasmid for SpCas9-HF4 variant: CMV-T7-humanSpCas9-HF4(Y450A, N497A, R661A, Q695A, Q926A)-NLS-3xFLAG
Depositing lab: Keith Joung. Depositing organization: Massachusetts General Hospital. Publication: High-fidelity CRISPR-Cas9 nucleases with no detectable genome-wide off-target effects. Kleinstiver BP, Pattanayak V, Prew MS, Tsai SQ, Nguyen NT, Zheng Z, Keith Joung J. Nature. 2016 Jan 6. doi: 10.1038/nature16526. PubMed 26735016.
Backbone
  Vector backbone: JDS246
  Backbone manufacturer: Joung lab (Addgene Plasmid # 43861)
  Vector type: Mammalian Expression, CRISPR
Growth in bacteria
  Bacterial resistance: Ampicillin, 100 μg/mL
  Growth temperature: 37°C
  Growth strain: DH5alpha
  Copy number: High Copy
Gene/Insert
  Gene/Insert name: mammalian codon-optimized Streptococcus pyogenes Cas9 HF4(Y450A/N497A/R661A/Q695A/Q926A)-NLS-3xFlag
  Species: S. pyogenes
  Mutation: Y450A, N497A, R661A, Q695A, and Q926A
  Promoter: CMV
  Tag / fusion protein: NLS (C terminal on insert); 3x FLAG (C terminal on insert)
  Cloning method: Unknown
  Sequencing primers: 5′ CMV-F; 3′ BGH-rev
Terms and licenses: Academic/Nonprofit Terms; Industry Terms: Not Available to Industry
How to cite: MSP2133 was a gift from Keith Joung (Addgene plasmid # 72249 ; http://n2t.net/addgene:72249 ; RRID:Addgene_72249)
