LOCUS       Exported 971 bp ds-DNA linear SYN 21-MAY-2021
DEFINITION  Human expression plasmid for SpCas9-HF4 variant:
            CMV-T7-humanSpCas9-HF4(Y450A, N497A, R661A, Q695A,
            Q926A)-NLS-3xFLAG.
ACCESSION   .
VERSION     .
KEYWORDS    MSP2133
SOURCE      synthetic DNA construct
  ORGANISM  synthetic DNA construct
REFERENCE   1 (bases 1 to 971)
  AUTHORS   Kleinstiver BP, Pattanayak V, Prew MS, Tsai SQ, Nguyen NT, Zheng Z,
            Keith Joung J
  TITLE     High-fidelity CRISPR-Cas9 nucleases with no detectable genome-wide
            off-target effects.
  JOURNAL   Nature. 2016 Jan 6. doi: 10.1038/nature16526.
  PUBMED    26735016
REFERENCE   2 (bases 1 to 971)
  AUTHORS   .
  TITLE     Direct Submission
  JOURNAL   Exported May 21, 2021 from SnapGene Server 1.1.58
            http://www.snapgene.com
FEATURES             Location/Qualifiers
     source          1..971
                     /organism="synthetic DNA construct"
                     /mol_type="other DNA"
ORIGIN
        1 aagcagcgga ctttcgacaa cggtagcatt ccacatcaaa tccacttagg cgaattgcat
       61 gctatactta gaaggcagga ggatttttat ccgttcctca aagacaatcg tgaaaagatt
      121 gagaaaatcc taacctttcg catacctgcc tatgtgggac ccctggcccg agggaactct
      181 cggttcgcat ggatgacaag aaagtccgaa gaaacgatta ctccctggaa ttttgaggaa
      241 gttgtcgata aaggtgcgtc agctcaatcg ttcatcgaga ggatgaccgc ctttgacaag
      301 aatttaccga acgaaaaagt attgcctaag cacagtttac tttacgagta tttcacagtg
      361 tacaatgaac tcacgaaagt taagtatgtc actgagggca tgcgtaaacc cgcctttcta
      421 agcggagaac agaagaaagc aatagtagat ctgttattca agaccaaccg caaagtgaca
      481 gttaagcaat tgaaagagga ctactttaag aaaattgaat gcttcgattc tgtcgagatc
      541 tccggggtag aagatcgatt taatgcgtca cttggtacgt atcatgacct cctaaagata
      601 attaaagata aggacttcct ggataacgaa gagaatgaag atatcttaga agatatagtg
      661 ttgactctta ccctctttga agatcgggaa atgattgagg aaagactaaa aacatacgct
      721 cacctgttcg acgataaggt tatgaaacag ttaaagaggc gtcgctatac gggctgggga
      781 gccttgtcgc ggaaacttat caacgggata agagacaagc aaagtggtaa aactattctc
      841 gattttctaa agagcgacgg cttcgccaat aggaacttta tggccctgat ccatgatgac
      901 tctttaacct tcaaagagga tatacaaaag gcacaggttt ccggacaagg ggactcattg
      961 cacgaacata t
//
