>Addgene plasmid #72249 | MSP2133 | addgene partial sequence | sequence record 133470 | BGH-rev 5'-TAGAAGGCACAGTCGAGG-3'
GGTGATGGTGATGATGACCGGTCATCCTGCAGCCTTGTCATCGTCATCCTTGTAATCGATGTCATGATCT
TTATAATCACCGTCATGGTCTTTGTAGTCGCTCGAGACTTTCCTCTTCTTCTTGGGGGATCCGTCACCCC
CAAGCTGTGACAAATCTATCCGAGTTTCATATAATCCCGTGATGGATTGGTGAATCAGTGTCGCGTCTAG
CACCTCCTTGGTAGAAGTGTATCGTTTGCGATCTATCGTTGTGTCAAAATACTTGAATGCGGCTGGAGCG
CCGAGGTTGGTAAGAGTAAACAAATGGATAATATTTTCCGCCTGCTCACGTATGGGTTTATCCCTGTGCT
TGTTGTATGCGCTTAATACTTTGTCCAGATTGGCATCAGCTAGGATGACTCTCTTACTGAATTCCGAAAT
TTGCTCTATGATTTCGTCGAGATAATGTTTGTGCTGCTCAACAAAAAGTTGCTTCTGTTCGTTATCTTCA
GGTGAACCTTTCAACTTCTCGTAATGGGACGCTAAATACAGGAAATTCACGTATTTAGACGGTAGTGCGA
GTTCGTTCCCCTTTTGAAGCTCTCCGGCGCTAGCCAACATCCGTTTTCGGCCATTTTCTAACTCAAACAG
ACTATACTTTGGTAGTTTAATTATGAGATCCTTTTTTACTTCCTTGTAACCTTTCGCCTCAAGGAAGTCG
ATGGGGTTCTTTTCAAAAGACGAGCGCTCCATAATCGTTATCCCCAATAATTCTTTGACTGACTTCAGTT
TCTTGGATTTTCCCTTCTCAACTTTTGCCACTACTAGGACAGAATAGGCAACTGTAGGGCTATCGAA
