>Addgene plasmid #72249 | MSP2133 | addgene partial sequence | sequence record 133471 | KJdCas9-F2 5'-agcgaacaggagataggcaa-3'
AGATACGCAAACGACCTTTAATTGAAACCAATGGGGAGACAGGTGAAATCGTATGGGATAAGGGCCGGGA
CTTCGCGACGGTGAGAAAAGTTTTGTCCATGCCCCAAGTCAACATAGTAAAGAAAACTGAGGTGCAGACC
GGAGGGTTTTCAAAGGAATCGATTCTTCCAAAAAGGAATAGTGATAAGCTCATCGCTCGTAAAAAGGACT
GGGACCCGAAAAAGTACGGTGGCTTCGATAGCCCTACAGTTGCCTATTCTGTCCTAGTAGTGGCAAAAGT
TGAGAAGGGAAAATCCAAGAAACTGAAGTCAGTCAAAGAATTATTGGGGATAACGATTATGGAGCGCTCG
TCTTTTGAAAAGAACCCCATCGACTTCCTTGAGGCGAAAGGTTACAAGGAAGTAAAAAAGGATCTCATAA
TTAAACTACCAAAGTATAGTCTGTTTGAGTTAGAAAATGGCCGAAAACGGATGTTGGCTAGCGCCGGAGA
GCTTCAAAAGGGGAACGAACTCGCACTACCGTCTAAATACGTGAATTTCCTGTATTTAGCGTCCCATTAC
GAGAAGTTGAAAGGTTCACCTGAAGATAACGAACAGAAGCAACTTTTTGTTGAGCAGCACAAACATTATC
TCGACGAAATCATAGAGCAAATTTCGGAATTCAGTAAGAGAGTCATCCTAGCTGATGCCAATCTGGACAA
AGTATTAAGCGCATACAACAAGCACAGGGATAAACCCATACGTGAGCAGGCGGAAAATATTATCCATTTG
TTTACTCTTACCAACCTCGGCGCTCCAGCCGCATTCAAGTATTTTGACACAACGATAGATCGCAAACGAT
ACACTTCTACCAAGGAGGTGCTAGACGCGACACTGATTCACCAATCCATCACGGGATTATATGAAACTCG
GATAGATTTGTCACAGCTTGGGGGTGACGGATCCCCCAGA
